Addgene plasmid #241264: Ec holE-pCDFDuet
Purpose: Over-express E. coli Pol III subunit theta in E. coli
Depositing lab: Michael O'Donnell. Depositing organization: Rockefeller University.
Backbone
  Vector backbone: pCDFDuet
  Vector type: Bacterial Expression
Growth in bacteria
  Bacterial resistance: Streptomycin, 50 μg/mL
  Growth temperature: 37°C
  Growth strain: DH5alpha
  Copy number: High Copy
Gene/Insert
  Gene/Insert name: holE
  Species: E. coli
  Cloning method: Restriction Enzyme; 5′ cloning site Unknown (unknown if destroyed)
Terms and licenses: Academic/Nonprofit Terms; Industry Terms: Not Available to Industry
How to cite: Ec holE-pCDFDuet was a gift from Michael O'Donnell (Addgene plasmid # 241264 ; http://n2t.net/addgene:241264 ; RRID:Addgene_241264)
