[The description below was written by a language model from this plasmid's Addgene catalogue record and pLannotate feature annotations shown in this document.]
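Description:
Ec holE-pCDFDuet is a bacterial expression plasmid of about 4 kb, built on the pCDFDuet backbone to over-express the theta subunit of E. coli DNA polymerase III (holE) in E. coli. It replicates from the CloDF13 (CDF) origin, which is compatible with other common origin classes and so allows the plasmid to coexist with additional expression plasmids in the same cell. Selection is by the aadA aminoglycoside adenylyltransferase gene (SmR), driven by a bla-type promoter and conferring streptomycin and spectinomycin resistance. The short TcR fragments in the annotation appear to be residual backbone sequence rather than a functional tetracycline marker.

The Duet architecture provides two T7 promoter/lac operator units in tandem, followed by a single T7 terminator. The holE coding sequence sits in the first unit, downstream of a T7 promoter, a lac operator and the efficient phage T7 gene 10 ribosome binding site. No affinity tag is annotated adjacent to the gene, which suggests the protein is made untagged, although the record does not state this or give the cloning sites. The second T7/lac operator unit has no annotated insert and retains only a fragment of the vector's S-Tag sequence. A plasmid-borne lacI gene with its own promoter supplies lac repressor, which keeps both T7 promoters off until IPTG is added. Expression also requires a host that supplies T7 RNA polymerase. The plasmid is suited to producing theta for purification, and its compatible origin would permit co-expression with other plasmids, though the record states only over-expression as its purpose.
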