Features (pLannotate 1.2.2; 18 found; start..end, strand, type, name):
     33..74      -  CDS            S-Tag (fragment): affinity and epitope tag derived from pancreatic ribonuclease A
    183..207     -  protein_bind   lac operator: The lac repressor binds to the lac operator to inhibit transcription in E. coli. This inhibition can be relieved by adding lactose or isopropyl-β-D-thiogalactopyranoside (IPTG). lac repressor encoded by lacI
    208..226     -  promoter       T7 promoter: promoter for bacteriophage T7 RNA polymerase
    338..565     -  CDS            holE: HOLE_ECOLI - Experimental evidence at protein level: Swiss-Prot protein existence level 1. The exact function of the theta subunit is unknown. From Escherichia coli (strain K12).
    572..594     -  RBS            RBS: efficient ribosome binding site from bacteriophage T7 gene 10 (Olins and Rangwala, 1989)
    609..633     -  protein_bind   lac operator: The lac repressor binds to the lac operator to inhibit transcription in E. coli. This inhibition can be relieved by adding lactose or isopropyl-β-D-thiogalactopyranoside (IPTG). lac repressor encoded by lacI
    634..652     -  promoter       T7 promoter: promoter for bacteriophage T7 RNA polymerase
    655..690     +  CDS            TcR (fragment): tetracycline efflux protein; tet; confers resistance to tetracycline
    698..775     +  promoter       lacI promoter: lacI
    776..1858    +  CDS            lacI: lac repressor; lacI; The lac repressor binds to the lac operator to inhibit transcription in E. coli. This inhibition can be relieved by adding lactose or isopropyl-β-D-thiogalactopyranoside (IPTG).
   1871..1892    +  protein_bind   CAP binding site: CAP binding activates transcription in the presence of cAMP. E. coli catabolite activator protein
   1907..1971    +  CDS            TcR (fragment): tetracycline efflux protein; tet; confers resistance to tetracycline
   2068..2165    +  rep_origin     CloDF13 ori (fragment): Plasmids containing the CloDF13 (CDF) origin of replication can be propagated in E. coli cells that contain additional plasmids with compatible origins.
   2190..2871    +  rep_origin     CloDF13 ori (fragment): Plasmids containing the CloDF13 (CDF) origin of replication can be propagated in E. coli cells that contain additional plasmids with compatible origins.
   2919..3010    +  promoter       AmpR promoter: bla
   3011..3802    +  CDS            SmR: aminoglycoside adenylyltransferase (Murphy, 1985); aadA; confers resistance to spectinomycin and streptomycin
   3973..4020    -  terminator     T7 terminator: transcription terminator for bacteriophage T7 RNA polymerase
   4028..3       -  CDS            SET1 (fragment) (across the origin): solubility-enhancement tag derived from T7 phage gene 10B
>Addgene plasmid #241264 | Ec holE-pCDFDuet | addgene full sequence | sequence record 482107 | Addgene NGS Result
GCCTAGGTTAATTAAGCTGCGCTAGTAGACGAGTCCATGTGCTGGCGTTCAAATTTCGCAGCAGCGGTTT
CTTTACCAGACTCGAGGGTACCGACGTCAGCGATCGCGTGGCCGGCCGATATCCAATTGAGATCTGCCAT
ATGTATATCTCCTTCTTATACTTAACTAATATACTAAGATGGGGAATTGTTATCCGCTCACAATTCCCCT
ATAGTGAGTCGTATTAATTTCGATTATGCGGCCGTGTACAATACGATTACTTTCTGTTCGACTTAAGCAT
TATGCGGCCGCAAGCTTGTCGACCTGCAGGCGCGCCGAGCTCGAATTCGGATCCTTATTTAAGTTTGGGC
TCGTAAGGTAAACGTGACAGATTGACCGAAGCCAAACGGTGGGCAATAAGCCGCTCGCGAAACCAGCTGC
GCAAATGTTCAGGCTGTTCACGTTCAACCGCTTCAGCGATCACCGGCATATTGTAGCGTTCTTTAAATGC
CACCCCGGCCGCCGCCAAATCGACATTCACTTTATCCATTTCTGTTTGATCCAGTTTAGCCAGATTCTTC
AACATGGTATATCTCCTTATTAAAGTTAAACAAAATTATTTCTACAGGGGAATTGTTATCCGCTCACAAT
TCCCCTATAGTGAGTCGTATTAATTTCCTAATGCAGGAGTCGCATAAGGGAGAGCGTCGAGATCCCGGAC
ACCATCGAATGGCGCAAAACCTTTCGCGGTATGGCATGATAGCGCCCGGAAGAGAGTCAATTCAGGGTGG
TGAATGTGAAACCAGTAACGTTATACGATGTCGCAGAGTATGCCGGTGTCTCTTATCAGACCGTTTCCCG
CGTGGTGAACCAGGCCAGCCACGTTTCTGCGAAAACGCGGGAAAAAGTGGAAGCGGCGATGGCGGAGCTG
AATTACATTCCCAACCGCGTGGCACAACAACTGGCGGGCAAACAGTCGTTGCTGATTGGCGTTGCCACCT
CCAGTCTGGCCCTGCACGCGCCGTCGCAAATTGTCGCGGCGATTAAATCTCGCGCCGATCAACTGGGTGC
CAGCGTGGTGGTGTCGATGGTAGAACGAAGCGGCGTCGAAGCCTGTAAAGCGGCGGTGCACAATCTTCTC
GCGCAACGCGTCAGTGGGCTGATCATTAACTATCCGCTGGATGACCAGGATGCCATTGCTGTGGAAGCTG
CCTGCACTAATGTTCCGGCGTTATTTCTTGATGTCTCTGACCAGACACCCATCAACAGTATTATTTTCTC
CCATGAAGACGGTACGCGACTGGGCGTGGAGCATCTGGTCGCATTGGGTCACCAGCAAATCGCGCTGTTA
GCGGGCCCATTAAGTTCTGTCTCGGCGCGTCTGCGTCTGGCTGGCTGGCATAAATATCTCACTCGCAATC
AAATTCAGCCGATAGCGGAACGGGAAGGCGACTGGAGTGCCATGTCCGGTTTTCAACAAACCATGCAAAT
GCTGAATGAGGGCATCGTTCCCACTGCGATGCTGGTTGCCAACGATCAGATGGCGCTGGGCGCAATGCGC
GCCATTACCGAGTCCGGGCTGCGCGTTGGTGCGGACATCTCGGTAGTGGGATACGACGATACCGAAGACA
GCTCATGTTATATCCCGCCGTTAACCACCATCAAACAGGATTTTCGCCTGCTGGGGCAAACCAGCGTGGA
CCGCTTGCTGCAACTCTCTCAGGGCCAGGCGGTGAAGGGCAATCAGCTGTTGCCCGTCTCACTGGTGAAA
AGAAAAACCACCCTGGCGCCCAATACGCAAACCGCCTCTCCCCGCGCGTTGGCCGATTCATTAATGCAGC
TGGCACGACAGGTTTCCCGACTGGAAAGCGGGCAGTGAGCGCAACGCAATTAATGTAAGTTAGCTCACTC
ATTAGGCACCGGGATCTCGACCGATGCCCTTGAGAGCCTTCAACCCAGTCAGCTCCTTCCGGTGGGCGCG
GGGCATGACTAACATGAGAATTACAACTTATATCGTATGGGGCTGACTTCAGGTGCTACATTTGAAGAGA
TAAATTGCACTGAAATCTAGAGCGGTTCAGTAGAAAAGATCAAAGGATCTTCTTGAGATCCTTTTTTTCT
GCGCGTAATCTTTTGCCCTGTAAACGAAAAAACCACCTGGGGAGGTGGTTTGATCGAAGGTTAAGCAGTT
CCCCAACTGACTTAACCTTCGAAAAAACCACCTGGGGAGGTGGTTTGATCGAAGGTTAAGTCAGTTGGGG
AACTGCTTAACCGTGGTAACTGGCTTTCGCAGAGCACAGCAACCAAATCTGTCCTTCCAGTGTAGCCGGA
CTTTGGCGCACACTTCAAGAGCAACCGCGTGTTTAGCTAAACAAATCCTCTGCGAACTCCCAGTTACCAA
TGGCTGCTGCCAGTGGCGTTTTACCGTGCTTTTCCGGGTTGGACTCAAGTGAACAGTTACCGGATAAGGC
GCAGCAGTCGGGCTGAACGGGGAGTTCTTGCTTACAGCCCAGCTTGGAGCGAACGACCTACACCGAGCCG
AGATACCAGTGTGTGAGCTATGAGAAAGCGCCACACTTCCCGTAAGGGAGAAAGGCGGAACAGGTATCCG
GTAAACGGCAGGGTCGGAACAGGAGAGCGCAAGAGGGAGCGACCCGCCGGAAACGGTGGGGATCTTTAAG
TCCTGTCGGGTTTCGCCCGTACTGTCAGATTCATGGTTGAGCCTCACGGCTCCCACAGATGCACCGGAAA
AGCGTCTGTTTATGTGAACTCTGGCAGGAGGGCGGAGCCTATGGAAAAACGCCACCGGCGCGGCCCTGCT
GTTTTGCCTCACATGTTAGTCCCCTGCTTATCCACGGAATCTGTGGGTAACTTTGTATGTGTCCGCAGCG
CCCGCCGCAGTCTCACGCCCGGAGCGTAGCGACCGAGTGAGCTAGCTATTTGTTTATTTTTCTAAATACA
TTCAAATATGTATCCGCTCATGAGACAATAACCCTGATAAATGCTTCAATAATATTGAAAAAGGAAGAGT
ATGAGGGAAGCGGTGATCGCCGAAGTATCGACTCAACTATCAGAGGTAGTTGGCGTCATCGAGCGCCATC
TCGAACCGACGTTGCTGGCCGTACATTTGTACGGCTCCGCAGTGGATGGCGGCCTGAAGCCACACAGTGA
TATTGATTTGCTGGTTACGGTGACCGTAAGGCTTGATGAAACAACGCGGCGAGCTTTGATCAACGACCTT
TTGGAAACTTCGGCTTCCCCTGGAGAGAGCGAGATTCTCCGCGCTGTAGAAGTCACCATTGTTGTGCACG
ACGACATCATTCCGTGGCGTTATCCAGCTAAGCGCGAACTGCAATTTGGAGAATGGCAGCGCAATGACAT
TCTTGCAGGTATCTTCGAGCCAGCCACGATCGACATTGATCTGGCTATCTTGCTGACAAAAGCAAGAGAA
CATAGCGTTGCCTTGGTAGGTCCAGCGGCGGAGGAACTCTTTGATCCGGTTCCTGAACAGGATCTATTTG
AGGCGCTAAATGAAACCTTAACGCTATGGAACTCGCCGCCCGACTGGGCTGGCGATGAGCGAAATGTAGT
GCTTACGTTGTCCCGCATTTGGTACAGCGCAGTAACCGGCAAAATCGCGCCGAAGGATGTCGCTGCCGAC
TGGGCAATGGAGCGCCTGCCGGCCCAGTATCAGCCCGTCATACTTGAAGCTAGACAGGCTTATCTTGGAC
AAGAAGAAGATCGCTTGGCCTCGCGCGCAGATCAGTTGGAAGAATTTGTCCACTACGTGAAAGGCGAGAT
CACCAAGGTAGTCGGCAAATAATGTCTAACAATTCGTTCAAGCCGAGGGGCCGCAAGATCCGGCCACGAT
GACCCGGTCGTCGGTTCAGGGCAGGGTCGTTAAATAGCCGCTTATGTCTATTGCTGGTTTACCGGTTTAT
TGACTACCGGAAGCAGTGTGACCGTGTGCTTCTCAAATGCCTGAGGTTTCAGCAAAAAACCCCTCAAGAC
CCGTTTAGAGGCCCCAAGGGGTTATGCTAGTTATTGCTCAGCGGTGGCAGCA
